>Addgene plasmid #25023 | pIS1-mutant Fzd3 3'UTR | addgene partial sequence | sequence record 30977 | 25023 with EBV-rev
GCTCTAGAACACTAGTAGTGATATCGAGACCGGTAAGGTGTTAGGCATCTGAAGTAACCCAAGTGATTCT
TATCTGCAGTCAGGGTTGAGGACCCTTGTTTAAATATGCTTTTTACATAATACATCAAGCATGTTCCAGC
ATTTTTCTTTCTCTTCTGATTGATTTCATGCCTAATAAGGTTTACAGTTTATATTGTAAATTATTTAAAC
ATTATCAGATAAACATTTTTACTTGATTTTTTAAAGATTAAATGATATTCATACTAAGACTAATCATGCT
TCATTTAGCTACAACAATTTTCAAATACTCAAATCAATCACCACTTTGGACTGAGGTTATATATATTTCA
GTTGTAAACAAGAATGATCCAGAATCTGAAAATAAGGGTGTGGGGCAAAAGCTGTAGCCTACTGGCTATT
GGGCAAGGCAAGTGCAGACAATCAACTCACTACAGGAGGGCCTGGAAGCCAAGGTCTGGTGGCTTTGCGC
CGATCACATCTCACTGTAGAAAAATACAACAATGAATACAGAGAAAATGTTTTGCCATTTTGTAATTGTG
GTTACCTTATAATGTATGATGTTTATCTTATTACATGCCTCCACAAAGCAAATTTTGAACATTAAGTTCT
CTATGAATCAATACTATTACATGGGAAAAGATGGCTACAAATTAAAATTTTTCCATCATGCATATGGATA
AGTTATAAAAACACAGCCAGAAAAAGTAATATTTACAAAAGTTATAAAAACAGCACAATTATAGGGGAAA
CAATGCCCATCTCTTTATTCCACTGCTAATCCAAACCCTGAATATCTCTGCATGAAGATTATTTCGATAG
AATTTTAAGAGAACCTTTCATAGACTAATCAAATTCTTCTGTTGTACTTTTATTCTATTAGCTAAAATA
