>Addgene plasmid #25023 | pIS1-mutant Fzd3 3'UTR | addgene partial sequence | sequence record 30978 | 25023 with Rluc-F
TAATACTGAATTTGTCAAAGTAAAAGGTCTTCATTTTTCGCAAGAAGATGCACCTGATGAAATGGGAAAA
TATATCAAATCGTTCGTTGAGCGAGTTCTCAAAAATGAACAATAATTCTAGGAGCTCAGCAGATTTTATT
CTTTGCCTTTTGCATGACTGATAGCTGTAACTCACAGTTAACATGCTTTCAGTCAAGTACAGATTGTGTC
CACTGGAAAGGTAAATGATTGCTTTTTTATATTGCATCAAACTTGGAACATCAAGGCATCCAAAACACTA
AGAATTCTATCATCACAAAAATAATTCGTCTTTCTAGGTTATGAAGAGATAATTATTTGTCTGGTAAGCA
TTTTTATAAACCCACTCATTTTATATTTAGAAAAATCCTAAATGTGTGGTGACTGCTTTGTAGTGAACTT
TCATATACTATAAACTAGTTGTGAGATAACATTCTGGTAGCTCAGTTAATAAAACAATTTCAGAATTAAA
GAAATTTTCTATGCAAGGTTTACTTCTCAGATGAACAGTAGGACTTTGTAGTTTTATTTCCACTAAGTGA
AAAAAGAACTGTGTTTTTAAACTGTAGGAGAATTTAATAAATCAGCAAGGGTATTTTAGCTAATAGAATA
AAAGTACAACAGAAGAANTTGATTAGTCTATGAAAGGTTCTCTTAAAATTCTATCGAAATAATCTTCATG
C
