[The description below was written by a language model from this plasmid's Addgene catalogue record.]
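Description:
pIS1-mutant Fzd3 3'UTR is a mammalian luciferase reporter plasmid built on the pIS1 backbone (about 4.1 kb without insert), a vector designed for testing how 3' untranslated regions affect expression of an upstream Renilla luciferase coding sequence. It is maintained in E. coli as a high-copy plasmid under ampicillin selection. The record does not name the promoter driving the luciferase, the origin of replication or the polyadenylation signal, no feature table is supplied to confirm them, and no mammalian selection marker is listed.

The insert is a roughly 1.45 kb fragment of the Fzd3 (Frizzled-3) 3'UTR, cloned between SacI and AgeI sites so that it lies downstream of the Renilla luciferase open reading frame and becomes the 3'UTR of the reporter transcript. The species of origin of the UTR is not stated. In this version, the predicted miR-31 binding motif within the UTR has been altered by site-directed mutagenesis, changing several bases of the seed-complementary sequence so that miR-31 should no longer pair with it. Because luciferase output reflects the stability and translation of the chimeric mRNA, a functional microRNA site would lower the signal when the microRNA is present, while disrupting the site should relieve that repression.

The construct therefore presumably serves as the specificity control alongside a corresponding wild-type Fzd3 3'UTR reporter, used to show that any miR-31-dependent reduction in reporter activity depends on direct recognition of that site. It was generated in a study of miR-31 as a pleiotropic inhibitor of breast cancer metastasis, in which Fzd3 was examined as a candidate target.
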