Addgene plasmid #25023: pIS1-mutant Fzd3 3'UTR
Depositing lab: Bob Weinberg. Depositing organization: Whitehead Institute for Biomedical Research. Publication: A pleiotropically acting microRNA, miR-31, inhibits breast cancer metastasis. Valastyan S, Reinhardt F, Benaich N, Calogrias D, Szasz AM, Wang ZC, Brock JE, Richardson AL, Weinberg RA. Cell. 2009 Jun 12. 137(6):1032-46. 10.1016/j.cell.2009.03.047 PubMed 19524507.
Backbone
  Vector backbone: pIS1
  Backbone manufacturer: David Bartel, Addgene plasmid # 12179
  Backbone size w/o insert (bp): 4085
  Vector type: Mammalian Expression, Luciferase
Growth in bacteria
  Bacterial resistance: Ampicillin, 100 μg/mL
  Growth temperature: 37°C
  Growth strain: DH5alpha
  Copy number: High Copy
Gene/Insert
  Gene/Insert name: mutant Fzd3 3'UTR (alt name: mutant Fzd3 reporter)
  Insert size (bp): 1453
  Mutation: miR-31 binding site in 3’ UTR mutagenized from TCTTGCCA to TCGGCGCA.
  Cloning method: Restriction Enzyme; 5′ cloning site SacI (unknown if destroyed); 3′ cloning site AgeI (unknown if destroyed)
  Sequencing primers: 5′ Rluc-F (ccaggattcttttccaatgc); 3′ EBV-rev
Terms and licenses: Academic/Nonprofit Terms; Industry Terms: Not Available to Industry
Depositor comments: Renilla luciferase reporter controlled by Fzd3 3'UTR containing site-directed mutagenized miR-31 binding site motif.
How to cite: pIS1-mutant Fzd3 3'UTR was a gift from Bob Weinberg (Addgene plasmid # 25023 ; http://n2t.net/addgene:25023 ; RRID:Addgene_25023)
